Addgene plasmid #122052: CYFIP2.mCherry
Purpose: Expresses human CYFIP2 in mammalian cells.
Depositing lab: Josef Kittler. Depositing organization: University College London. Publication: The autism and schizophrenia associated gene CYFIP1 is critical for the maintenance of dendritic complexity and the stabilization of mature spines. Pathania M, Davenport EC, Muir J, Sheehan DF, Lopez-Domenech G, Kittler JT. Transl Psychiatry. 2014 Mar 25;4:e374. doi: 10.1038/tp.2014.16. PubMed 24667445.
Backbone
  Vector backbone: pmcherry-N1
  Backbone manufacturer: Clontech
  Vector type: Mammalian Expression
  Selectable markers: Neomycin (select with G418)
Growth in bacteria
  Bacterial resistance: Kanamycin, 50 μg/mL
  Growth temperature: 37°C
  Growth strain: DH5alpha
  Copy number: High Copy
Gene/Insert
  Gene/Insert name: CYFIP2 (alt name: PIR121)
  Species: H. sapiens (human)
  Entrez Gene: CYFIP2 (a.k.a. EIEE65, PIR121)
  Promoter: CMV
  Tag / fusion protein: mCherry (C terminal on backbone)
  Cloning method: Gateway Cloning
  Sequencing primers: 5′ CMV-F; 3′ mCherry-R
Terms and licenses: Academic/Nonprofit Terms; Industry Terms: Not Available to Industry
How to cite: CYFIP2.mCherry was a gift from Josef Kittler (Addgene plasmid # 122052 ; http://n2t.net/addgene:122052 ; RRID:Addgene_122052)
