[The description below was written by a language model from this plasmid's Addgene catalogue record and pLannotate feature annotations shown in this document.]
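Description:
CYFIP2.mCherry is a mammalian expression plasmid of about 8.5 kb built on the Clontech pmCherry-N1 backbone, designed to produce CYFIP2 (also known as PIR121) fused at its C terminus to the red fluorescent protein mCherry. It is maintained in E. coli through a high-copy ColE1/pUC-type origin and also carries an f1 phage origin. A single NeoR/KanR (aminoglycoside phosphotransferase) gene serves both hosts. A bacterial bla-type promoter drives it for kanamycin selection, and the adjacent SV40 enhancer/early promoter, together with an HSV TK polyadenylation signal, drives it for G418 selection of transfected mammalian cells. Small annotated fragments of bGH poly(A), SV40 large T antigen and ble appear to be backbone remnants rather than functional units.

The expression cassette consists of the CMV immediate-early enhancer and promoter, followed by an attB1 site, the roughly 3.8 kb CYFIP2 coding sequence, an attB2 site, the mCherry coding sequence and an SV40 polyadenylation signal. The flanking attB sites match the recorded Gateway cloning method, so the backbone was evidently adapted as a Gateway destination vector, with the attB2 scar forming part of the linker between CYFIP2 and mCherry. The catalogue lists the insert as human, whereas the automated annotation matched the ORF to the mouse Cyfip2 protein. This may simply reflect the high conservation between the orthologues, but the record does not resolve it.

The plasmid is intended for strong constitutive expression of fluorescently tagged CYFIP2 in mammalian cells. The associated publication studied the related gene CYFIP1 in dendritic complexity and spine stability, which suggests use in imaging protein localisation or overexpression effects in neurons.
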