Features (pLannotate 1.2.2; 16 found; start..end, strand, type, name):
     47..63      -  polyA_signal   bGH poly(A) signal (fragment): bovine growth hormone polyadenylation signal
    285..873     +  rep_origin     ori: high-copy-number ColE1/pMB1/pBR322/pUC origin of replication
   1048..1351    +  enhancer       CMV enhancer: human cytomegalovirus immediate early enhancer
   1352..1555    +  promoter       CMV promoter: human cytomegalovirus (CMV) immediate early promoter
   1589..1613    +  protein_bind   attB1: mutant version of attB; recombination site for the Gateway® BP reaction BP Clonase™
   1619..5377    +  CDS            Cyfip2: CYFP2_MOUSE - Also known as Kiaa1168 From Mus musculus (Mouse).
   5382..5406    -  protein_bind   attB2: mutant version of attB; recombination site for the Gateway® BP reaction BP Clonase™
   5426..6133    +  CDS            mCherry: mCherry is a basic (constitutively fluorescent) red fluorescent protein published in 2004, derived from Discosoma sp.. It is reported to be a very rapidly-maturing monomer with low acid sensitivity.
   6175..6258    +  CDS            large T antigen (fragment): large T antigen from SV40 (simian virus 40)
   6281..6402    +  polyA_signal   SV40 poly(A) signal: SV40 polyadenylation signal
   6436..6864    -  rep_origin     f1 ori (sequence partly withheld): f1 bacteriophage origin of replication; arrow indicates direction of (+) strand synthesis
   6891..6995    +  promoter       AmpR promoter: bla
   6997..7354    +  promoter       SV40 promoter: SV40 enhancer and early promoter
   7389..8183    +  CDS            NeoR/KanR: aminoglycoside phosphotransferase from Tn5; aph(3')-II (or nptII); confers resistance to neomycin, kanamycin, and G418 (Geneticin®)
   8204..8356    +  CDS            ble (fragment): BLE_KLEPN - Experimental evidence at protein level: Swiss-Prot protein existence level 1. Binding protein with a strong affinity to the bleomycin family of antibiotics. Binds to CL990; an antimitotic-antibiotic compound. From Klebsiella pneumoniae.
   8415..8462    +  polyA_signal   HSV TK poly(A) signal: herpes simplex virus thymidine kinase polyadenylation signal (Cole and Stacy, 1985)
>Addgene plasmid #122052 | CYFIP2.mCherry | addgene full sequence | sequence record 236341 | Addgene NGS Result
CCACCGAGACCCCATTGGGGCCAATACGCCCGCGTTTCTTCCTTTTCCCCACCCCACCCCCCAAGTTCGG
GTGAAGGCCCAGGGCTCGCAGCCAACGTCGGGGCGGCAGGCCCTGCCATAGCCTCAGGTTACTCATATAT
ACTTTAGATTGATTTAAAACTTCATTTTTAATTTAAAAGGATCTAGGTGAAGATCCTTTTTGATAATCTC
ATGACCAAAATCCCTTAACGTGAGTTTTCGTTCCACTGAGCGTCAGACCCCGTAGAAAAGATCAAAGGAT
CTTCTTGAGATCCTTTTTTTCTGCGCGTAATCTGCTGCTTGCAAACAAAAAAACCACCGCTACCAGCGGT
GGTTTGTTTGCCGGATCAAGAGCTACCAACTCTTTTTCCGAAGGTAACTGGCTTCAGCAGAGCGCAGATA
CCAAATACTGTTCTTCTAGTGTAGCCGTAGTTAGGCCACCACTTCAAGAACTCTGTAGCACCGCCTACAT
ACCTCGCTCTGCTAATCCTGTTACCAGTGGCTGCTGCCAGTGGCGATAAGTCGTGTCTTACCGGGTTGGA
CTCAAGACGATAGTTACCGGATAAGGCGCAGCGGTCGGGCTGAACGGGGGGTTCGTGCACACAGCCCAGC
TTGGAGCGAACGACCTACACCGAACTGAGATACCTACAGCGTGAGCTATGAGAAAGCGCCACGCTTCCCG
AAGGGAGAAAGGCGGACAGGTATCCGGTAAGCGGCAGGGTCGGAACAGGAGAGCGCACGAGGGAGCTTCC
AGGGGGAAACGCCTGGTATCTTTATAGTCCTGTCGGGTTTCGCCACCTCTGACTTGAGCGTCGATTTTTG
TGATGCTCGTCAGGGGGGCGGAGCCTATGGAAAAACGCCAGCAACGCGGCCTTTTTACGGTTCCTGGCCT
TTTGCTGGCCTTTTGCTCACATGTTCTTTCCTGCGTTATCCCCTGATTCTGTGGATAACCGTATTACCGC
CATGCATTAGTTATTAATAGTAATCAATTACGGGGTCATTAGTTCATAGCCCATATATGGAGTTCCGCGT
TACATAACTTACGGTAAATGGCCCGCCTGGCTGACCGCCCAACGACCCCCGCCCATTGACGTCAATAATG
ACGTATGTTCCCATAGTAACGCCAATAGGGACTTTCCATTGACGTCAATGGGTGGAGTATTTACGGTAAA
CTGCCCACTTGGCAGTACATCAAGTGTATCATATGCCAAGTACGCCCCCTATTGACGTCAATGACGGTAA
ATGGCCCGCCTGGCATTATGCCCAGTACATGACCTTATGGGACTTTCCTACTTGGCAGTACATCTACGTA
TTAGTCATCGCTATTACCATGGTGATGCGGTTTTGGCAGTACATCAATGGGCGTGGATAGCGGTTTGACT
CACGGGGATTTCCAAGTCTCCACCCCATTGACGTCAATGGGAGTTTGTTTTGGCACCAAAATCAACGGGA
CTTTCCAAAATGTCGTAACAACTCCGCCCCATTGACGCAAATGGGCGGTAGGCGTGTACGGTGGGAGGTC
TATATAAGCAGAGCTGGTTTAGTGAACCGTCAGATCCGCTAGCATCAAACAAGTTTGTACAAAAAAGCAG
GCTCCACCATGACCACGCACGTCACCCTGGAAGATGCCCTGTCCAACGTGGACCTGCTTGAAGAGCTTCC
CCTCCCCGACCAGCAGCCATGCATCGAGCCTCCACCTTCCTCCATCATGTACCAGGCTAACTTTGACACA
AACTTTGAGGACAGGAATGCATTTGTCACGGGCATTGCAAGGTACATTGAGCAGGCTACAGTCCACTCCA
GCATGAATGAGATGCTGGAGGAAGGACATGAGTATGCGGTCATGCTGTACACCTGGCGCAGCTGTTCCCG
GGCCATTCCCCAGGTGAAATGCAACGAGCAGCCCAACCGAGTAGAGATCTATGAGAAGACAGTAGAGGTG
CTGGAGCCGGAGGTCACCAAGCTCATGAAGTTCATGTATTTTCAGCGCAAGGCCATCGAGCGGTTCTGCA
GCGAGGTGAAGCGGCTGTGCCATGCCGAGCGCAGGAAGGACTTTGTCTCTGAGGCCTACCTCCTGACCCT
TGGCAAGTTCATCAACATGTTTGCTGTCCTGGATGAGCTAAAGAACATGAAGTGCAGCGTCAAGAATGAC
CACTCTGCCTACAAGAGGGCAGCACAGTTCCTGCGGAAGATGGCAGATCCCCAGTCTATCCAGGAGTCGC
AGAACCTTTCCATGTTCCTGGCCAACCACAACAGGATCACCCAGTGTCTCCACCAGCAACTTGAAGTGAT
CCCAGGCTATGAGGAGCTGCTGGCTGACATTGTCAACATCTGTGTGGATTACTACGAGAACAAGATGTAC
CTGACTCCCAGTGAGAAACATATGCTCCTCAAGGTGATGGGCTTTGGCCTCTACCTAATGGATGGAAATG
TCAGTAACATTTACAAACTGGATGCCAAGAAGAGAATTAATCTTAGCAAAATTGATAAATTCTTTAAGCA
GCTGCAGGTGGTGCCCCTTTTCGGCGACATGCAGATAGAGCTGGCCAGATACATTAAGACCAGTGCTCAC
TATGAAGAGAACAAGTCCAAGTGGACGTGCACCCAGAGCAGCATCAGCCCCCAGTACAATATCTGCGAGC
AGATGGTTCAGATCCGGGATGACCACATCCGCTTCATCTCCGAGCTCGCTCGCTACAGCAACAGTGAGGT
GGTGACGGGCTCAGGGCTGGACAGCCAGAAGTCAGACGAGGAGTATCGCGAGCTCTTCGACCTAGCCCTG
CGGGGTCTGCAGCTTCTATCCAAGTGGAGCGCCCACGTCATGGAGGTGTACTCTTGGAAGCTGGTTCATC
CCACAGACAAGTTCTGCAACAAGGACTGTCCTGGCACCGCGGAGGAATATGAGAGAGCCACACGCTACAA
TTACACCAGTGAGGAAAAATTTGCCTTCGTTGAGGTGATCGCCATGATCAAAGGCCTGCAGGTGCTCATG
GGCAGGATGGAGAGCGTCTTCAACCAGGCCATCAGGAACACCATCTACGCGGCATTGCAGGACTTCGCCC
AGGTGACGCTGCGTGAGCCCCTGCGGCAGGCGGTACGGAAGAAGAAGAATGTCCTCATCAGCGTCCTACA
GGCAATTCGAAAGACCATCTGTGACTGGGAGGGAGGGCGAGAGCCCCCTAATGACCCATGCTTGAGAGGG
GAGAAGGACCCCAAAGGTGGATTTGATATCAAGGTGCCCCGGCGTGCTGTGGGGCCATCCAGCACACAGC
TGTACATGGTGCGGACCATGCTTGAATCACTCATTGCAGACAAAAGCGGCTCCAAGAAGACCCTGAGGAG
CAGCCTGGATGGACCCATTGTCCTCGCCATAGAGGACTTTCACAAACAGTCCTTCTTCTTCACACATCTG
CTCAACATCAGTGAAGCCCTGCAGCAGTGTTGTGACCTCTCCCAGCTCTGGTTCCGAGAATTCTTCCTGG
AGTTAACCATGGGCCGACGAATCCAGTTCCCCATCGAGATGTCCATGCCCTGGATTCTAACGGACCATAT
CCTGGAAACCAAAGAACCTTCCATGATGGAGTATGTCCTCTACCCTCTGGATCTGTACAACGACAGCGCC
TACTATGCTCTGACCAAGTTTAAAAAGCAGTTCCTGTACGATGAGATAGAAGCTGAGGTGAACCTGTGTT
TTGATCAGTTTGTCTACAAGCTGGCAGACCAGATCTTTGCTTACTACAAAGCCATGGCTGGCAGTGTCCT
GTTGGATAAACGTTTTCGAGCTGAGTGTAAGAATTATGGCGTCATCATTCCGTATCCACCGTCCAATCGC
TATGAAACACTGCTGAAGCAGAGACACGTCCAGCTGTTGGGTAGATCAATTGACTTGAACAGACTCATTA
CCCAGCGCACCTCTGCCGCCATGTATAAATCCTTGGACCAAGCTATCAGCCGCTTTGAGAGTGAGGACCT
GACCTCCATTGTGGAGCTGGAGTGGCTGCTGGAGATTAACCGGCTCACGCATCGGCTGCTCTGTAAGCAT
ATGACGCTGGACAGCTTCGATGCCATGTTCCGAGAGGCCAATCACAATGTGTCCGCCCCCTATGGCCGTA
TCACCCTGCATGTCTTCTGGGAACTGAACTTTGACTTTCTCCCCAACTACTGCTACAATGGGTCCACTAA
CCGTTTTGTGCGGACTGCCATTCCTTTCACCCAAGAACCACAACGAGACAAACCTGCCAACGTCCAGCCT
TATTACCTCTATGGATCCAAGCCTCTCAACATTGCCTACAGCCACATCTACAGCTCCTACAGGAATTTCG
TGGGGCCACCTCATTTCAAGACTATCTGCAGACTCCTGGGTTATCAGGGCATCGCTGTGGTCATGGAGGA
ACTGCTAAAGATTGTGAAGAGCTTGCTCCAAGGAACCATTCTCCAGTATGTGAAAACACTGATAGAGGTG
ATGCCCAAGATATGCCGCTTGCCCCGACATGAGTATGGCTCCCCAGGGATCCTGGAGTTCTTCCACCACC
AGCTGAAGGACATCATTGAGTACGCAGAGCTCAAAACAGACGTGTTCCAGAGCCTGAGGGAAGTGGGCAA
TGCCATCCTCTTCTGCCTCCTCATAGAGCAAGCTCTGTCTCAGGAGGAGGTCTGCGATTTGCTCCATGCC
GCACCCTTCCAAAACATCTTGCCTAGAGTCTACATCAAAGAGGGGGAGCGCCTGGAGGTCCGGATGAAAC
GTCTGGAAGCCAAGTATGCCCCGCTCCACCTGGTCCCTCTGATCGAGCGGCTGGGGACCCCTCAGCAAAT
CGCCATTGCTCGCGAGGGTGACCTCCTGACCAAGGAGCGGCTGTGCTGTGGCCTGTCCATGTTCGAGGTC
ATCCTGACCCGCATTCGGAGCTACCTGCAGGACCCCATCTGGCGGGGCCCACCGCCCACCAATGGCGTCA
TGCACGTCGATGAGTGTGTGGAGTTCCACCGGCTGTGGAGCGCCATGCAGTTCGTGTACTGCATCCCTGT
GGGAACCAACGAGTTCACAGCTGAGCAGTGTTTCGGCGATGGCTTGAACTGGGCTGGTTGCTCCATCATT
GTCCTGCTGGGCCAGCAGCGTCGCTTTGACCTGTTCGACTTCTGTTACCACCTGCTAAAAGTGCAGAGGC
AGGACGGGAAGGATGAAATCATTAAGAATGTGCCCCTGAAGAAGATGGCCGACCGGATCAGGAAGTATCA
GATCTTGAACAATGAGGTTTTTGCCATCCTGAACAAATACATGAAGTCCGTGGAGACAGACAGTTCCACT
GTGGAGCATGTGCGCTGCTTCCAGCCACCCATCCACCAGTCCTTGGCCACCACTTGCTTGGACCCAGCTT
TCTTGTACAAAGTGGTTCGATGGGATCCCGCCACCATGGTGAGCAAGGGCGAGGAGGATAACATGGCCAT
CATCAAGGAGTTCATGCGCTTCAAGGTGCACATGGAGGGCTCCGTGAACGGCCACGAGTTCGAGATCGAG
GGCGAGGGCGAGGGCCGCCCCTACGAGGGCACCCAGACCGCCAAGCTGAAGGTGACCAAGGGTGGCCCCC
TGCCCTTCGCCTGGGACATCCTGTCCCCTCAGTTCATGTACGGCTCCAAGGCCTACGTGAAGCACCCCGC
CGACATCCCCGACTACTTGAAGCTGTCCTTCCCCGAGGGCTTCAAGTGGGAGCGCGTGATGAACTTCGAG
GACGGCGGCGTGGTGACCGTGACCCAGGACTCCTCCCTGCAGGACGGCGAGTTCATCTACAAGGTGAAGC
TGCGCGGCACCAACTTCCCCTCCGACGGCCCCGTAATGCAGAAGAAGACCATGGGCTGGGAGGCCTCCTC
CGAGCGGATGTACCCCGAGGACGGCGCCCTGAAGGGCGAGATCAAGCAGAGGCTGAAGCTGAAGGACGGC
GGCCACTACGACGCTGAGGTCAAGACCACCTACAAGGCCAAGAAGCCCGTGCAGCTGCCCGGCGCCTACA
ACGTCAACATCAAGTTGGACATCACCTCCCACAACGAGGACTACACCATCGTGGAACAGTACGAACGCGC
CGAGGGCCGCCACTCCACCGGCGGCATGGACGAGCTGTACAAGTAAGAATTCGAAGCTGTACAAGTAAAG
CGGCCGCGACTCTAGATCATAATCAGCCATACCACATTTGTAGAGGTTTTACTTGCTTTAAAAAACCTCC
CACACCTCCCCCTGAACCTGAAACATAAAATGAATGCAATTGTTGTTGTTAACTTGTTTATTGCAGCTTA
TAATGGTTACAAATAAAGCAATAGCATCACAAATTTCACAAATAAAGCATTTTTTTCACTGCATTCTAGT
TGTGGTTTGTCCAAACTCATCAATGTATCTTAAGGCGTAAATTGTAAGCGTTAATATTTTGTTAAAATTC
GCGTTAAATTTTTGTTAAATCAGCTCATTTTTTAACCAATAGGCCGAAATCGGCAAAATCCCTTATAAAT
CAAAAGAATAGACCGAGATAGGGT
[37 nt withheld, positions 6535-6571]
AAAGAACGTGGACTCCAACGTCAAAGG
[49 nt withheld, positions 6599-6647]
T
[91 nt withheld, positions 6649-6739]
G
[124 nt withheld, positions 6741-6864]
CAGGTGGCACTTTTCGGGGAAATGTGCGCGGAACCCCTATTTGTTTATTTTTCTAAATACATTCAAATAT
GTATCCGCTCATGAGACAATAACCCTGATAAATGCTTCAATAATATTGAAAAAGGAAGAGTCCTGAGGCG
GAAAGAACCAGCTGTGGAATGTGTGTCAGTTAGGGTGTGGAAAGTCCCCAGGCTCCCCAGCAGGCAGAAG
TATGCAAAGCATGCATCTCAATTAGTCAGCAACCAGGTGTGGAAAGTCCCCAGGCTCCCCAGCAGGCAGA
AGTATGCAAAGCATGCATCTCAATTAGTCAGCAACCATAGTCCCGCCCCTAACTCCGCCCATCCCGCCCC
TAACTCCGCCCAGTTCCGCCCATTCTCCGCCCCATGGCTGACTAATTTTTTTTATTTATGCAGAGGCCGA
GGCCGCCTCGGCCTCTGAGCTATTCCAGAAGTAGTGAGGAGGCTTTTTTGGAGGCCTAGGCTTTTGCAAA
GATCGATCAAGAGACAGGATGAGGATCGTTTCGCATGATTGAACAAGATGGATTGCACGCAGGTTCTCCG
GCCGCTTGGGTGGAGAGGCTATTCGGCTATGACTGGGCACAACAGACAATCGGCTGCTCTGATGCCGCCG
TGTTCCGGCTGTCAGCGCAGGGGCGCCCGGTTCTTTTTGTCAAGACCGACCTGTCCGGTGCCCTGAATGA
ACTGCAAGACGAGGCAGCGCGGCTATCGTGGCTGGCCACGACGGGCGTTCCTTGCGCAGCTGTGCTCGAC
GTTGTCACTGAAGCGGGAAGGGACTGGCTGCTATTGGGCGAAGTGCCGGGGCAGGATCTCCTGTCATCTC
ACCTTGCTCCTGCCGAGAAAGTATCCATCATGGCTGATGCAATGCGGCGGCTGCATACGCTTGATCCGGC
TACCTGCCCATTCGACCACCAAGCGAAACATCGCATCGAGCGAGCACGTACTCGGATGGAAGCCGGTCTT
GTCGATCAGGATGATCTGGACGAAGAGCATCAGGGGCTCGCGCCAGCCGAACTGTTCGCCAGGCTCAAGG
CGAGCATGCCCGACGGCGAGGATCTCGTCGTGACCCATGGCGATGCCTGCTTGCCGAATATCATGGTGGA
AAATGGCCGCTTTTCTGGATTCATCGACTGTGGCCGGCTGGGTGTGGCGGACCGCTATCAGGACATAGCG
TTGGCTACCCGTGATATTGCTGAAGAGCTTGGCGGCGAATGGGCTGACCGCTTCCTCGTGCTTTACGGTA
TCGCCGCTCCCGATTCGCAGCGCATCGCCTTCTATCGCCTTCTTGACGAGTTCTTCTGAGCGGGACTCTG
GGGTTCGAAATGACCGACCAAGCGACGCCCAACCTGCCATCACGAGATTTCGATTCCACCGCCGCCTTCT
ATGAAAGGTTGGGCTTCGGAATCGTTTTCCGGGACGCCGGCTGGATGATCCTCCAGCGCGGGGATCTCAT
GCTGGAGTTCTTCGCCCACCCTAGGGGGAGGCTAACTGAAACACGGAAGGAGACAATACCGGAAGGAACC
CGCGCTATGACGGCAATAAAAAGACAGAATAAAACGCACGGTGTTGGGTCGTTTGTTCATAAACGCGGGG
TTCGGTCCCAGGGCTGGCACTCTGTCGATACC
